Addgene plasmid #165882: pHSP70B-CP6-FCU1
Purpose: Basic 5-fluorocytosine sensitivity cassette in Alpha2, lacks physical marker or attB site
Depositing lab: Koen Venken. Depositing organization: Baylor College of Medicine. Publication: Multiplexed drug-based selection and counterselection genetic manipulations in Drosophila. Matinyan N, Karkhanis MS, Gonzalez Y, Jain A, Saltzman A, Malovannaya A, Sarrion-Perdigones A, Dierick HA, Venken KJT. Cell Rep. 2021 Sep 14;36(11):109700. doi: 10.1016/j.celrep.2021.109700. PubMed 34525356.
Backbone
  Vector backbone: pColE1_Alpha2
  Backbone size w/o insert (bp): 2327
  Vector type: Synthetic Biology
Growth in bacteria
  Bacterial resistance: Kanamycin, 50 μg/mL
  Growth temperature: 37°C
  Growth strain: DH10B
  Copy number: High Copy
Gene/Insert
  Gene/Insert name: Basic Selection Vector
  Species: Synthetic
  Insert size (bp): 1723
  Cloning method: Restriction Enzyme; 5′ cloning site Unknown (unknown if destroyed)
Terms and licenses: Academic/Nonprofit Terms; Industry Terms: Not Available to Industry
Depositor comments: Alpha2
How to cite: pHSP70B-CP6-FCU1 was a gift from Koen Venken (Addgene plasmid # 165882 ; http://n2t.net/addgene:165882 ; RRID:Addgene_165882)
