[The description below was written by a language model from this plasmid's Addgene catalogue record and pLannotate feature annotations shown in this document.]
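Description:
pHSP70B-CP6-FCU1 is a small (about 4.05 kb) synthetic-biology plasmid built on the pColE1_Alpha2 backbone, an "Alpha2" position vector in a modular assembly scheme used for constructing Drosophila genetic tools. It is maintained in E. coli at high copy through a ColE1/pUC-type origin and is selected with kanamycin. The resistance gene is an aph(3')-Ia aminoglycoside phosphotransferase, annotated as a fragment and apparently driven by a cat promoter. An f1 phage origin and a remnant of a tet promoter are also annotated in the backbone.

The roughly 1.7 kb insert is a basic counterselection cassette. A Drosophila melanogaster hsp70Bb promoter lies upstream of two directly abutting coding regions derived from Saccharomyces cerevisiae, FCY1 (cytosine deaminase) and FUR1 (uracil phosphoribosyltransferase). Together these make up the FCU1 fusion named in the plasmid title, and the unit is terminated by the HSV thymidine kinase polyadenylation signal. Cytosine deaminase converts the otherwise harmless prodrug 5-fluorocytosine into 5-fluorouracil, and the phosphoribosyltransferase activity carries it on to toxic fluorinated nucleotides, so cells or animals expressing the cassette become sensitive to 5-fluorocytosine. The "CP6" element in the name is not annotated in the feature table, and the record does not define it.

According to the record, this is the minimal version of the sensitivity cassette, lacking both a physical (visible) marker and an attB site for site-specific integration. It therefore appears to serve mainly as a building block for assembly into more complete vectors, as part of a toolkit for multiplexed drug-based selection and counterselection in Drosophila.
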