Features (pLannotate 1.2.2; 9 found; start..end, strand, type, name):
     16..471     +  rep_origin     f1 ori (sequence partly withheld): f1 bacteriophage origin of replication; arrow indicates direction of (+) strand synthesis
    497..948     +  promoter       hsp70 promoter: Drosophila melanogaster hsp70Bb promoter
   1038..1511    +  CDS            FCY1 (sequence withheld): FCY1_YEAST - Experimental evidence at protein level: Swiss-Prot protein existence level 1. Catalyzes the hydrolytic deamination of cytosine to uracil or 5-methylcytosine to thymine. Is involved in the pyrimidine salvage pathway, which allows the cell to utilize cytosine for pyrimidine nucleotide synthesis. From Saccharomyces cerevisiae (strain ATCC 204508 / S288c) (Baker's yeast).
   1512..2156    +  CDS            FUR1: UPP_YEAST - Experimental evidence at protein level: Swiss-Prot protein existence level 1. Catalyzes the conversion of uracil and 5-phospho-alpha-D- ribose 1-diphosphate (PRPP) to UMP and diphosphate. From Saccharomyces cerevisiae (strain ATCC 204508 / S288c) (Baker's yeast).
   2164..2211    +  polyA_signal   HSV TK poly(A) signal: herpes simplex virus thymidine kinase polyadenylation signal (Cole and Stacy, 1985)
   2331..2919    -  rep_origin     ori: high-copy-number ColE1/pMB1/pBR322/pUC origin of replication
   3034..3136    +  promoter       cat promoter: promoter of the E. coli cat gene encoding chloramphenicol acetyltransferase
   3137..3950    +  CDS            KanR (fragment): aminoglycoside phosphotransferase; aph(3')-Ia; confers resistance to kanamycin in bacteria or G418 (Geneticin®) in eukaryotes
   4038..5       -  promoter       tet promoter (fragment) (across the origin): E. coli promoter for tetracycline efflux protein gene
>Addgene plasmid #165882 | pHSP70B-CP6-FCU1 | addgene full sequence | sequence record 328541 | Addgene NGS Result
GTCAAACATGATGT
[125 nt withheld, positions 15-139]
C
[91 nt withheld, positions 141-231]
AGGGTGATGGTTCACGTAGTGGGCCAGCGCCCTGATAGACGGTTTTTCGCCCTTTGACGTTGGAGTCCAC
GTTCTTT
[37 nt withheld, positions 309-345]
ACCCTATCTCGGTCTATTCTTTTGATTTATAAGGGATTTTGCCGATTTCGGCCTATTGGTTAAAAAATGA
GCTGATTTAACAAAAATTTAACGCGAATTTTAACAAAATATTAACGCTTACAATTTTAACAAGCTTCGTC
TCAGTCAGGAGCTAGAATCCCAAAACAAACTGGTTATTGTGGTAGGTCATTTGTTTGGCAGAAAGAAAAC
TCGAGAAATTTCTCTGGCCGTTATTCGTTATTCTCTCTTTTCTTTTTGGGTCGCTCCCTCTCTGCACTAA
TGCTCTCTCACTCTGTCACACAGTAAACGGCATACTGCTCTCGTTGGTTCGAGAGAGCGCGCCTCGAATG
TTCGCGAAAAGAGCGCCGGAGTATAAATAGAGGCGCTTCGTCTACGGAGCGACAATTCAATTCAAACAAG
CAAAGTGAACACGTCGCTAAGCGAAAGCTAAGCAAATAAACAAGCGCAGCTGAACAAGCTAAACAATCTG
CAGTAAAGTGCAAGTTAAAGTGAATCAATTAAAAGTAACCAGCAACCAAGTAAATCAACTGCAACTACTG
AAATCTGCCAAGAAGTAATTATTGAATACAAGAAGAGAACTCTCAATACTCGAATCCATGTGGGAGTTTA
TTCTTGACACAGATATTTATGATATAATAACTGAGTAAGCTTAACATAAGGAGGAAAACAAA
[474 nt withheld, positions 1038-1511]
GCCAGCGAGCCCTTCAAGAACGTGTATCTGCTGCCCCAGACCAACCAACTGCTGGGCCTGTACACCATCA
TCCGCAACAAGAACACCACCCGCCCAGATTTCATCTTCTATTGTGACCGCATCATCCGCCTGCTGGTCGA
GGAGGGCCTGAACCACCTGCCCGTGCAGAAGCAGATCGTCGAAACCGATACCAACGAGAACTTCGAGGGC
GTTAGCTTCATGGGCAAGATCTGCGGCGTGAGCATCGTGCGTGCCGGCGAGAGCATGGAGCAGGGCCTGC
GCGATTGCTGCCGCAGCGTGCGCATCGGCAAGATCCTGATCCAGCGCGACGAGGAAACCGCCCTGCCCAA
GCTGTTTTACGAGAAGCTGCCCGAGGATATTTCCGAGCGCTACGTGTTCCTGCTCGATCCCATGCTGGCC
ACCGGCGGCAGCGCCATCATGGCCACCGAGGTGCTGATCAAGCGCGGCGTGAAGCCCGAGCGCATCTACT
TTCTGAACCTGATTTGCAGCAAGGAGGGCATTGAGAAGTACCACGCCGCCTTCCCGGAGGTCCGCATCGT
GACCGGAGCCTTGGATCGCGGATTGGATGAGAACAAATATCTGGTGCCCGGCCTGGGCGATTTCGGCGAT
CGCTACTACTGCGTGTAAGCTTGGCAATAAAAAGACAGAATAAAACGCACGGGTGTTGGGTCGTTTGTTC
CGCTTGAGACGAAGCTTGACACGGTTATCCACAGAATCAGGGGATAACGCAGGAAAGAACATGTGAGCAA
AAGGCCAGCAAAAGGCCAGGAACCGTAAAAAGGCCGCGTTGCTGGCGTTTTTCCATAGGCTCCGCCCCCC
TGACGAGCATCACAAAAATCGACGCTCAAGTCAGAGGTGGCGAAACCCGACAGGACTATAAAGATACCAG
GCGTTTCCCCCTGGAAGCTCCCTCGTGCGCTCTCCTGTTCCGACCCTGCCGCTTACCGGATACCTGTCCG
CCTTTCTCCCTTCGGGAAGCGTGGCGCTTTCTCATAGCTCACGCTGTAGGTATCTCAGTTCGGTGTAGGT
CGTTCGCTCCAAGCTGGGCTGTGTGCACGAACCCCCCGTTCAGCCCGACCGCTGCGCCTTATCCGGTAAC
TATCGTCTTGAGTCCAACCCGGTAAGACACGACTTATCGCCACTGGCAGCAGCCACTGGTAACAGGATTA
GCAGAGCGAGGTATGTAGGCGGTGCTACAGAGTTCTTGAAGTGGTGGCCTAACTACGGCTACACTAGAAG
AACAGTATTTGGTATCTGCGCTCTGCTGAAGCCAGTTACCTTCGGAAAAAGAGTTGGTAGCTCTTGATCC
GGCAAACAAACCACCGCTGGTAGCGGTGGTTTTTTTGTTTGCAAGCAGCAGATTACGCGCAGAAAAAAAG
GATCTCAAGAAGATCCTTTGATCTTTTCTACGGGGTCTGACGCTCAGTGGAACGAAAACTCACGTTAAGG
GATTTTGGTCATGAGATTATCAAAAAGGATCTTCACCTAGATCCTTTTGTGATGATCGGCACGTAAGAGG
TTCCAACTTTCACCATAATGAAATAAGATCACTACCGGGCGTATTTTTTGAGTTATCGAGATTTTCAGGA
GCTAAGGAAGCTAAAATGAGCCATATTCAACGGGAAACGTCTTGCTCAAGGCCGCGATTAAATTCCAACA
TGGATGCTGATTTATATGGGTATAAATGGGCTCGCGATAATGTCGGGCAATCAGGTGCGACAATCTACCG
ATTGTATGGGAAGCCCGATGCGCCAGAGTTGTTTCTGAAACATGGCAAAGGTAGCGTTGCCAATGATGTT
ACAGATGAGATGGTCAGACTAAACTGGCTGACGGAATTTATGCCTCTTCCGACCATCAAGCATTTTATCC
GTACTCCTGATGATGCATGGTTACTCACCACTGCGATCCCAGGGAAAACAGCATTCCAGGTATTAGAAGA
ATATCCTGATTCAGGTGAAAATATTGTTGATGCGCTGGCAGTGTTCCTGCGCCGGTTGCATTCGATTCCT
GTTTGTAATTGTCCTTTTAACAGCGATCGCGTATTTCGACTCGCTCAGGCGCAATCACGAATGAATAACG
GTTTGGTTGATGCGAGTGATTTTGATGACGAGCGTAATGGCTGGCCTGTTGAACAAGTCTGGAAAGAAAT
GCATAAACTTTTGCCATTCTCACCGGATTCAGTAGTCACTCATGGTGATTTCTCACTTGATAACCTTATT
TTTGACGAGGGGAAATTAATAGGTTGTATTGATGTTGGACGAGTCGGAATCGCAGACCGATACCAGGATC
TTGCCATCCTATGGAACTGCCTCGGTGAGTTTTCTCCTTCATTACAGAAACGGCTTTTTCAAAAATATGG
TATTGATAATCCTGATATGAATAAATTGCAGTTTCATTTGATGCTCGATGAGTTTTTCTGATTTTTTTTA
AGGCAGTTATTGGTGCCCTTAAACGCCTGGTTGCTACGCCTGAATAAGTGATAATAAGCGGATGAATGGC
AGAAATTCGATGATAAGCT
